Addgene plasmid #163970: Sticky-354f-3X
Purpose: (Empty Backbone) DNA fragment production for dinucleosome preparation
Depositing lab: Curt Davey. Depositing organization: Nanyang Technological University (NTU). Publication: Engineering nucleosomes for generating diverse chromatin assemblies. Adhireksan Z, Sharma D, Lee PL, Bao Q, Padavattan S, Shum WK, Davey GE, Davey CA. Nucleic Acids Res. 2021 Feb 15. pii: 6137298. doi: 10.1093/nar/gkab070. PubMed 33590100.
Backbone
  Vector backbone: pUC19
  Backbone manufacturer: Genscript
  Backbone size (bp): 2710
  Modifications to backbone: Cloned into the EcoRI and HindIII sites of the pUC19 vector
  Vector type: Bacterial vector for DNA production
Growth in bacteria
  Bacterial resistance: Ampicillin, 100 μg/mL
  Growth temperature: 37°C
  Growth strain: DH5alpha
  Copy number: High Copy
Gene/Insert
  Cloning method: Restriction Enzyme
  Sequencing primers: 5′ M13 fwd; 3′ M13 rev
Terms and licenses: Academic/Nonprofit Terms; Industry Terms: Not Available to Industry
Depositor comments: Please cite the following article in any publications where this construct is utilized: doi: 10.1093/nar/gkab070 Z. Adhireksan, D. Sharma, P.L. Lee, Q. Bao, S. Padavattan, W.K. Shum, G.E. Davey & C.A. Davey. (2021). Engineering Nucleosomes for Generating Diverse Chromatin Assemblies. Nucleic Acids Res.
How to cite: Sticky-354f-3X was a gift from Curt Davey (Addgene plasmid # 163970 ; http://n2t.net/addgene:163970 ; RRID:Addgene_163970)
