[The description below was written by a language model from this plasmid's Addgene catalogue record and pLannotate feature annotations shown in this document.]
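Description:
Sticky-354f-3X is a pUC19-based bacterial plasmid whose sole role is to serve as a template for bulk production of a defined DNA fragment in E. coli, rather than to express any gene. It is propagated as a high-copy plasmid through the ColE1/pMB1-type pUC origin and selected with ampicillin through the bla (β-lactamase) gene driven by its own AmpR promoter. The remaining annotated features are ordinary pUC19 remnants: the CAP binding site, lac promoter and lac operator, a partial lacZα coding region, and short fragments matching lacI, bom and rop that carry no functional significance here.

The payload was cloned between the EcoRI and HindIII sites of the pUC19 polylinker, which interrupts lacZα, and it can be sequenced from the flanking M13 forward and reverse primer sites. The catalogue lists the entry as an empty backbone and does not describe the insert. The feature table likewise leaves unannotated the stretch between the lac operator and the lacZα fragment, which spans the origin of the circular map. The full sequence of 3,709 nt exceeds the 2,710 bp backbone by about 1 kb, so a substantial insert is present. The name suggests three tandem copies of a 354 bp fragment with cohesive ends, but this is an inference from the name and size, not something the record states.

The stated purpose is DNA fragment production for dinucleosome preparation, as part of a toolkit of engineered nucleosomes for building diverse chromatin assemblies. Presumably the fragment is excised from amplified plasmid and reconstituted with histones, although the record does not give the releasing enzymes or the positioning sequences involved.
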