Features (pLannotate 1.2.2; 10 found; start..end, strand, type, name):
    715..872     +  CDS            lacZα (fragment): LacZα fragment of β-galactosidase; lacZ fragment
    878..977     -  misc_feature   bom (fragment): basis of mobility region from pBR322
   1079..1114    -  CDS            rop (fragment): Rop protein, which maintains plasmids at low copy number; rop
   1209..1313    +  promoter       AmpR promoter: bla
   1314..2174    +  CDS            AmpR: β-lactamase; bla; confers resistance to ampicillin, carbenicillin, and related antibiotics
   2345..2933    +  rep_origin     ori: high-copy-number ColE1/pMB1/pBR322/pUC origin of replication
   3116..3208    +  CDS            lacI (fragment): lac repressor; lacI; The lac repressor binds to the lac operator to inhibit transcription in E. coli. This inhibition can be relieved by adding lactose or isopropyl-β-D-thiogalactopyranoside (IPTG).
   3221..3242    +  protein_bind   CAP binding site: CAP binding activates transcription in the presence of cAMP. E. coli catabolite activator protein
   3257..3287    +  promoter       lac promoter: promoter for the E. coli lac operon
   3295..3311    +  protein_bind   lac operator: The lac repressor binds to the lac operator to inhibit transcription in E. coli. This inhibition can be relieved by adding lactose or isopropyl-β-D-thiogalactopyranoside (IPTG). lac repressor encoded by lacI
>Addgene plasmid #163970 | Sticky-354f-3X | addgene full sequence | sequence record 331259 | Addgene NGS Result
TACCGCTGCGTTTTTTTTTTCATGTGCCGGTCTCACACGTGCCTGGAGACTAGTAAGCGCTTCTAGTGGC
GGTTAAAACGCGGTAGACAGCGCGTACGTGCGTTTAAGCGGTGCTAGAGCTGTCTACGACCAATTGAGCG
GCCTCGGCACCGGGATGCGATTTTTTTTTTCATACTCGAGCATGCAATTTTTTTTTTCATGTGCCGGTCT
CACACGTGCCTGGAGACTAGTAAGCGCTTCTAGTGGCGGTTAAAACGCGGTAGACAGCGCGTACGTGCGT
TTAAGCGGTGCTAGAGCTGTCTACGACCAATTGAGCGGCCTCGGCACCGGGATGCGTTTTTTTTTTCGCA
GCGGTACCGCTGCGTTTTTTTTTTCATGTGCCGGTCTCACACGTGCCTGGAGACTAGTAAGCGCTTCTAG
TGGCGGTTAAAACGCGGTAGACAGCGCGTACGTGCGTTTAAGCGGTGCTAGAGCTGTCTACGACCAATTG
AGCGGCCTCGGCACCGGGATGCGATTTTTTTTTTCATACTCGAGCATGCAATTTTTTTTTTCATGTGCCG
GTCTCACACGTGCCTGGAGACTAGTAAGCGCTTCTAGTGGCGGTTAAAACGCGGTAGACAGCGCGTACGT
GCGTTTAAGCGGTGCTAGAGCTGTCTACGACCAATTGAGCGGCCTCGGCACCGGGATGCGTTTTTTTTTT
CGCAGCGGTACCGAATTCACTGGCCGTCGTTTTACAACGTCGTGACTGGGAAAACCCTGGCGTTACCCAA
CTTAATCGCCTTGCAGCACATCCCCCTTTCGCCAGCTGGCGTAATAGCGAAGAGGCCCGCACCGATCGCC
CTTCCCAACAGTTGCGCAGCCTGAATGGCGAATGGCGCCTGATGCGGTATTTTCTCCTTACGCATCTGTG
CGGTATTTCACACCGCATATGGTGCACTCTCAGTACAATCTGCTCTGATGCCGCATAGTTAAGCCAGCCC
CGACACCCGCCAACACCCGCTGACGCGCCCTGACGGGCTTGTCTGCTCCCGGCATCCGCTTACAGACAAG
CTGTGACCGTCTCCGGGAGCTGCATGTGTCAGAGGTTTTCACCGTCATCACCGAAACGCGCGAGACGAAA
GGGCCTCGTGATACGCCTATTTTTATAGGTTAATGTCATGATAATAATGGTTTCTTAGACGTCAGGTGGC
ACTTTTCGGGGAAATGTGCGCGGAACCCCTATTTGTTTATTTTTCTAAATACATTCAAATATGTATCCGC
TCATGAGACAATAACCCTGATAAATGCTTCAATAATATTGAAAAAGGAAGAGTATGAGTATTCAACATTT
CCGTGTCGCCCTTATTCCCTTTTTTGCGGCATTTTGCCTTCCTGTTTTTGCTCACCCAGAAACGCTGGTG
AAAGTAAAAGATGCTGAAGATCAGTTGGGTGCACGAGTGGGTTACATCGAACTGGATCTCAACAGCGGTA
AGATCCTTGAGAGTTTTCGCCCCGAAGAACGTTTTCCAATGATGAGCACTTTTAAAGTTCTGCTATGTGG
CGCGGTATTATCCCGTATTGACGCCGGGCAAGAGCAACTCGGTCGCCGCATACACTATTCTCAGAATGAC
TTGGTTGAGTACTCACCAGTCACAGAAAAGCATCTTACGGATGGCATGACAGTAAGAGAATTATGCAGTG
CTGCCATAACCATGAGTGATAACACTGCGGCCAACTTACTTCTGACAACGATCGGAGGACCGAAGGAGCT
AACCGCTTTTTTGCACAACATGGGGGATCATGTAACTCGCCTTGATCGTTGGGAACCGGAGCTGAATGAA
GCCATACCAAACGACGAGCGTGACACCACGATGCCTGTAGCAATGGCAACAACGTTGCGCAAACTATTAA
CTGGCGAACTACTTACTCTAGCTTCCCGGCAACAATTAATAGACTGGATGGAGGCGGATAAAGTTGCAGG
ACCACTTCTGCGCTCGGCCCTTCCGGCTGGCTGGTTTATTGCTGATAAATCTGGAGCCGGTGAGCGTGGG
TCTCGCGGTATCATTGCAGCACTGGGGCCAGATGGTAAGCCCTCCCGTATCGTAGTTATCTACACGACGG
GGAGTCAGGCAACTATGGATGAACGAAATAGACAGATCGCTGAGATAGGTGCCTCACTGATTAAGCATTG
GTAACTGTCAGACCAAGTTTACTCATATATACTTTAGATTGATTTAAAACTTCATTTTTAATTTAAAAGG
ATCTAGGTGAAGATCCTTTTTGATAATCTCATGACCAAAATCCCTTAACGTGAGTTTTCGTTCCACTGAG
CGTCAGACCCCGTAGAAAAGATCAAAGGATCTTCTTGAGATCCTTTTTTTCTGCGCGTAATCTGCTGCTT
GCAAACAAAAAAACCACCGCTACCAGCGGTGGTTTGTTTGCCGGATCAAGAGCTACCAACTCTTTTTCCG
AAGGTAACTGGCTTCAGCAGAGCGCAGATACCAAATACTGTTCTTCTAGTGTAGCCGTAGTTAGGCCACC
ACTTCAAGAACTCTGTAGCACCGCCTACATACCTCGCTCTGCTAATCCTGTTACCAGTGGCTGCTGCCAG
TGGCGATAAGTCGTGTCTTACCGGGTTGGACTCAAGACGATAGTTACCGGATAAGGCGCAGCGGTCGGGC
TGAACGGGGGGTTCGTGCACACAGCCCAGCTTGGAGCGAACGACCTACACCGAACTGAGATACCTACAGC
GTGAGCTATGAGAAAGCGCCACGCTTCCCGAAGGGAGAAAGGCGGACAGGTATCCGGTAAGCGGCAGGGT
CGGAACAGGAGAGCGCACGAGGGAGCTTCCAGGGGGAAACGCCTGGTATCTTTATAGTCCTGTCGGGTTT
CGCCACCTCTGACTTGAGCGTCGATTTTTGTGATGCTCGTCAGGGGGGCGGAGCCTATGGAAAAACGCCA
GCAACGCGGCCTTTTTACGGTTCCTGGCCTTTTGCTGGCCTTTTGCTCACATGTTCTTTCCTGCGTTATC
CCCTGATTCTGTGGATAACCGTATTACCGCCTTTGAGTGAGCTGATACCGCTCGCCGCAGCCGAACGACC
GAGCGCAGCGAGTCAGTGAGCGAGGAAGCGGAAGAGCGCCCAATACGCAAACCGCCTCTCCCCGCGCGTT
GGCCGATTCATTAATGCAGCTGGCACGACAGGTTTCCCGACTGGAAAGCGGGCAGTGAGCGCAACGCAAT
TAATGTGAGTTAGCTCACTCATTAGGCACCCCAGGCTTTACACTTTATGCTTCCGGCTCGTATGTTGTGT
GGAATTGTGAGCGGATAACAATTTCACACAGGAAACAGCTATGACCATGATTACGCCAAGCTTGGTACCG
CTGCGTTTTTTTTTTCATGTGCCGGTCTCACACGTGCCTGGAGACTAGTAAGCGCTTCTAGTGGCGGTTA
AAACGCGGTAGACAGCGCGTACGTGCGTTTAAGCGGTGCTAGAGCTGTCTACGACCAATTGAGCGGCCTC
GGCACCGGGATGCGATTTTTTTTTTCATACTCGAGCATGCAATTTTTTTTTTCATGTGCCGGTCTCACAC
GTGCCTGGAGACTAGTAAGCGCTTCTAGTGGCGGTTAAAACGCGGTAGACAGCGCGTACGTGCGTTTAAG
CGGTGCTAGAGCTGTCTACGACCAATTGAGCGGCCTCGGCACCGGGATGCGTTTTTTTTTTCGCAGCGG
