>Addgene plasmid #163970 | Sticky-354f-3X | depositor partial sequence | sequence record 318891 | Three copies of Sticky-354f bp sequence is cloned into EcoRI/HindIII of pUC19
GAATTCGGTACCGCTGCGAAAAAAAAAACGCATCCCGGTGCCGAGGCCGCTCAATTGGTCGTAGACAGCT
CTAGCACCGCTTAAACGCACGTACGCGCTGTCTACCGCGTTTTAACCGCCACTAGAAGCGCTTACTAGTC
TCCAGGCACGTGTGAGACCGGCACATGAAAAAAAAAATTGCATGCTCGAGTATGAAAAAAAAAATCGCAT
CCCGGTGCCGAGGCCGCTCAATTGGTCGTAGACAGCTCTAGCACCGCTTAAACGCACGTACGCGCTGTCT
ACCGCGTTTTAACCGCCACTAGAAGCGCTTACTAGTCTCCAGGCACGTGTGAGACCGGCACATGAAAAAA
AAAACGCAGCGGTACCGCTGCGAAAAAAAAAACGCATCCCGGTGCCGAGGCCGCTCAATTGGTCGTAGAC
AGCTCTAGCACCGCTTAAACGCACGTACGCGCTGTCTACCGCGTTTTAACCGCCACTAGAAGCGCTTACT
AGTCTCCAGGCACGTGTGAGACCGGCACATGAAAAAAAAAATTGCATGCTCGAGTATGAAAAAAAAAATC
GCATCCCGGTGCCGAGGCCGCTCAATTGGTCGTAGACAGCTCTAGCACCGCTTAAACGCACGTACGCGCT
GTCTACCGCGTTTTAACCGCCACTAGAAGCGCTTACTAGTCTCCAGGCACGTGTGAGACCGGCACATGAA
AAAAAAAACGCAGCGGTACCGCTGCGAAAAAAAAAACGCATCCCGGTGCCGAGGCCGCTCAATTGGTCGT
AGACAGCTCTAGCACCGCTTAAACGCACGTACGCGCTGTCTACCGCGTTTTAACCGCCACTAGAAGCGCT
TACTAGTCTCCAGGCACGTGTGAGACCGGCACATGAAAAAAAAAATTGCATGCTCGAGTATGAAAAAAAA
AATCGCATCCCGGTGCCGAGGCCGCTCAATTGGTCGTAGACAGCTCTAGCACCGCTTAAACGCACGTACG
CGCTGTCTACCGCGTTTTAACCGCCACTAGAAGCGCTTACTAGTCTCCAGGCACGTGTGAGACCGGCACA
TGAAAAAAAAAACGCAGCGGTACCAAGCTT
